Addgene plasmid #29556: pCDF1-ADAMTS18 (Q904X)
Depositing lab: Yardena Samuels. Depositing organization: National Human Genome Research Institute (NHGRI). Publication: Mutational and functional analysis reveals ADAMTS18 metalloproteinase as a novel driver in melanoma. Wei X, Prickett TD, Viloria CG, Molinolo A, Lin JC, Cardenas-Navia I, Cruz P, Rosenberg SA, Davies MA, Gershenwald JE, Lopez-Otin C, Samuels Y. Mol Cancer Res. 2010 Nov . 8(11):1513-25. 10.1158/1541-7786.MCR-10-0262 PubMed 21047771.
Backbone
  Vector backbone: pCDF1-EF1-MCS2-Puromycin
  Backbone manufacturer: Systems Biosciences Inc
  Backbone size w/o insert (bp): 5500
  Vector type: Mammalian Expression, Lentiviral
  Selectable markers: Puromycin
Growth in bacteria
  Bacterial resistance: Ampicillin, 100 μg/mL
  Growth temperature: 37°C
  Growth strain: Stbl3
  Copy number: Low Copy
Gene/Insert
  Gene/Insert name: ADAMTS18
  Species: H. sapiens (human)
  Insert size (bp): 3640
  Mutation: changed glutamine 904 to stop codon
  GenBank ID: NM_199355 BC063283
  Entrez Gene: ADAMTS18 (a.k.a. ADAMTS21, KNO2)
  Tag / fusion protein: FLAG (C terminal on insert)
  Cloning method: Restriction Enzyme; 5′ cloning site XbaI (not destroyed); 3′ cloning site NotI (not destroyed)
  Sequencing primers: 5′ N/A; 3′ N/A
Terms and licenses: Academic/Nonprofit Terms; Industry Terms: Not Available to Industry
How to cite: pCDF1-ADAMTS18 (Q904X) was a gift from Yardena Samuels (Addgene plasmid # 29556 ; http://n2t.net/addgene:29556 ; RRID:Addgene_29556)
