[The description below was written by a language model from this plasmid's Addgene catalogue record.]
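Description:
pCDF1-ADAMTS18 (Q904X) is a lentiviral mammalian expression plasmid built on the commercial pCDF1-EF1-MCS2-Puromycin backbone (about 5.5 kb without insert). It is maintained in bacteria as a low-copy, ampicillin-resistant plasmid, with a recombination-deficient strain recorded as the growth host, as is usual for vectors carrying lentiviral repeats. Puromycin resistance allows selection of transduced or transfected mammalian cells. The backbone name points to an EF1 promoter and a puromycin cassette, but no feature table is provided. The record therefore does not explicitly state which promoter drives the insert, how the marker is expressed, or which viral elements are present.

The insert is a roughly 3.6 kb human ADAMTS18 cDNA, encoding a secreted metalloproteinase of the ADAMTS family, cloned between XbaI and NotI sites that both remain intact. It carries a nonsense mutation converting glutamine 904 to a stop codon, so the expected product is a protein truncated at its C-terminal end. The record lists a FLAG tag at the C terminus of the insert. If that tag lies downstream of the introduced stop codon it would not be translated in this mutant, and the record does not clarify its position relative to the truncation.

The associated publication concerns mutational and functional analysis of ADAMTS18 as a candidate driver gene in melanoma. The construct is thus suited to producing lentivirus for stable, puromycin-selected expression of this variant in mammalian cells, so that its effects can be examined, presumably alongside the wild-type protein or other mutants.
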