>Addgene plasmid #29556 | pCDF1-ADAMTS18 (Q904X) | addgene partial sequence | sequence record 34977 | 29556 with WPRE-R
TAAGTATCTTTAAATTTTGTAATCCAGAGGTTGATTGTCGACTCAGGCACCGGGCTTGCGGGTCATGCAC
CAGGTGCGCGGTCCTTCGGGCACCTCGACGTCGGCGGTGACGGTGAAGCCGAGCCGCTCGTAGAAGGGGA
GGTTGCGGGGCGCGGAGGTCTCCAGGAAGGCGGGCACCCCGGCGCGCTCGGCCGCCTCCACTCCGGGGAG
CACGACGGCGCTGCCCAGACCCTTGCCCTGGTGGTCGGGCGAGACGCCGACGGTGGCCAGGAACCACGCG
GGCTCCTTGGGCCGGTGCGGCGCCAGGAGGCCTTCCATCTGTTGCTGCGCGGCCAGCCGGGAACCGCTCA
ACTCGGCCATGCGCGGGCCGATCTCGGCGAACACCGCCCCCGCTTCGACGCTCTCCGGCGTGGTCCAGAC
CGCCACCGCGGCGCCGTCGTCCGCGACCCACACCTTGCCGATGTCGAGCCCGACGCGCGTGAGGAAGAGT
TCTTGCAGCTCGGTGACCCGCTCGATGTGGCGGTCCGGATCGACGGTGTGGCGCGTGGCGGGGTAGTCGG
CGAACGCGGCGGCGAGGGTGCGTACGGCCCTGGGGACGTCGTCGCGGGTGGCGAGGCGCACCGTGGGCTT
GTACTCGGTCATCTAGCGTAGGCGCCGGTCACAGCTTGGATCTGTAACGGCGCAGAACAGAAAACGAAAC
AAAGACGTAGAGTTGAGCAAGCAGGGTCAGGCAAAGCGTGGAGAGCCGGCTGAGTCTAGGTAGGCTCCAA
GGGAGCGCCGGACAAAGGCCCGTTCTCGACCTGAGCTTTAAACTTACCTAGACGGCTGGACGCAG
