>Addgene plasmid #29556 | pCDF1-ADAMTS18 (Q904X) | addgene partial sequence | sequence record 35791 | pCDF1puro-R 5'-cacggcgactactgcactta-3'
GCGGAGCCAGTACACGACATCACTTTCCCAGTTTACCCCGCGCCACCTTCTCTAGGCACCCGTTCAATTG
CCGACCCCTCCCCCCAACTTCTCGGGGACTGTGGGCGATGTGCGCTCTGCCCACTGACGGGCACCGGAGC
GATCGCAGATCCTTCGCGGCCGCCTACTTATCGTCGTCATCCTTGTAATCATCTCGCAAGCAAATGGCCT
TTACATTTATGTAACCTCCACCACAGGAGACGGAGCACTCTGACTGCACGATACTCCAGGTATAGGCAGG
TCTTTTTGTGGCTGGTGGAGTTCCATTCATGACCTTGGGAAGTGCATACTTCCAAGCTATCCCTGGATTT
TTGCCTTGCATCAGAATTTCAAAGACCAGCGTCTCATTTGTGGGCCCTGGCGCGTACAGACGTTCCGGGC
GGTTGAAAGAGCGCTGGTATTCAAACGTGGTCCCAGCGAAGGGGAACTCCCCAGGCCAGTCGATGCTCCA
GCCCCCGGTGAGGTAATACTTTTGACTGAGGCTTCGAACTGCGAGGTAACTGGAGGAAACCTGCAGCTCC
TGGATTTCGATGCTTCGGGCGCCAGCTGGAATGATGACCACCGGATAATATTCATTTGCTTTATGCTGGT
TGAGGTACAGGCCTTTATAAAACTTGCAAGTTGAATTATCACCTTTGCAAACGCCACAAGCATCTGAAAC
TGCTTTAGAGCCTAGTTCATGATCACATCCCACTAGTTCACAAACCCCGTCAATACAAACATCATTTTTG
TTTGGGGAGCNGGAGTTCCATCTTTCACTTTGCCGGACATTGCAAAAAAAAATTCAAAGTTCTCAGCCTT
GCAGTACAGTTTGCATCGATCTTCCTNTTCCACTTTTGTATNGGGTTTCCACTGGNAGAACCATCCACGG
AAAGGTTTGCTGTTATATTCTGCACACTGTTGAGCCCG
